Addgene plasmid #224735: pcDNA3.1-HA-GTSE1-S724A
Purpose: For expression of HA-tagged GTSE1 protein with S724A mutation
Depositing lab: Michele Pagano. Depositing organization: NYU Grossman School of Medicine. Publication: Stabilization of GTSE1 by cyclin D1-CDK4/6-mediated phosphorylation promotes cell proliferation: relevance in cancer prognosis. Garcia-Vazquez N, Gonzalez-Robles TJ, Lane E, Spasskaya D, Zhang Q, Kerzhnerman M, Jeong Y, Collu M, Simoneschi D, Ruggles KV, Rona G, Kaisari S, Pagano M. bioRxiv [Preprint]. 2025 Jan 23:2024.06.26.600797. doi: 10.1101/2024.06.26.600797. PubMed 38979260.
Backbone
  Vector backbone: pcDNA3.1
  Vector type: Mammalian Expression
Growth in bacteria
  Bacterial resistance: Ampicillin, 100 μg/mL
  Growth temperature: 37°C
  Growth strain: NEB Stable
  Copy number: Unknown
Gene/Insert
  Gene/Insert name: GTSE1 (alt name: B99)
  Species: H. sapiens (human)
  Insert size (bp): 2200
  Mutation: Serine 724 to Alanine
  Entrez Gene: GTSE1 (a.k.a. B99)
  Promoter: CMV
  Tag / fusion protein: HA (N terminal on backbone)
  Cloning method: Unknown
  Sequencing primers: 5′ CMV Forward
Terms and licenses: Academic/Nonprofit Terms; Industry Terms: Not Available to Industry
Depositor comments: Please visit https://doi.org/10.1101/2024.06.26.600797 for bioRxiv preprint.
How to cite: pcDNA3.1-HA-GTSE1-S724A was a gift from Michele Pagano (Addgene plasmid # 224735 ; http://n2t.net/addgene:224735 ; RRID:Addgene_224735)
