[The description below was written by a language model from this plasmid's Addgene catalogue record and pLannotate feature annotations shown in this document.]
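Description:
pcDNA3.1-HA-GTSE1-S724A is a mammalian expression plasmid of about 7.6 kb, built on the pcDNA3.1 backbone, that produces human GTSE1 (also known as B99) carrying a serine-to-alanine substitution at residue 724. The roughly 2.2 kb GTSE1 coding sequence sits downstream of the human cytomegalovirus immediate-early enhancer and promoter and is followed by the bovine growth hormone polyadenylation signal, an arrangement that gives strong constitutive transcription in transfected mammalian cells. The catalogue entry records an N-terminal HA epitope tag supplied by the backbone. The automated annotation does not call it as a separate feature, but it would lie in the interval between the promoter region and the start of the annotated GTSE1 reading frame. T7 and SP6 phage promoters flank the insert, as is usual for this vector family, and can serve for in vitro transcription or as sequencing sites.

In bacteria the plasmid replicates from a high-copy ColE1/pUC-type origin and is selected with ampicillin through the β-lactamase gene. An f1 origin is also present. A second eukaryotic cassette, consisting of the SV40 early promoter, the neomycin phosphotransferase gene and the SV40 polyadenylation signal, allows selection of stably transfected mammalian cells with G418. Short hits to HIV-1 LTR, ble, lacI and bom sequences are fragmentary annotations of backbone remnants rather than functional elements.

Replacing serine with alanine removes a potential phosphorylation site. The associated study concerns stabilisation of GTSE1 by cyclin D1-CDK4/6-mediated phosphorylation, so the construct plausibly serves as a non-phosphorylatable mutant for comparison with wild-type HA-GTSE1, with the HA tag allowing detection or immunoprecipitation. The record itself states the purpose only as expression of the tagged mutant protein.
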