Features (pLannotate 1.2.2; 21 found; start..end, strand, type, name):
     28..80      -  misc_feature   bom (fragment): basis of mobility region from pBR322
    235..614     +  enhancer       CMV enhancer: human cytomegalovirus immediate early enhancer
    615..818     +  promoter       CMV promoter: human cytomegalovirus (CMV) immediate early promoter
    814..847     +  LTR            5' LTR (truncated) (fragment): truncated 5' long terminal repeat (LTR) from HIV-1
    863..881     +  promoter       T7 promoter: promoter for bacteriophage T7 RNA polymerase
   1000..3159    +  CDS            GTSE1: GTSE1_HUMAN - Experimental evidence at protein level: Swiss-Prot protein existence level 1. May be involved in p53-induced cell cycle arrest in G2/M phase by interfering with microtubule rearrangements that are required to enter mitosis. Overexpression delays G2/M phase progression. From Homo sapiens (Human).
   3190..3208    -  promoter       SP6 promoter: promoter for bacteriophage SP6 RNA polymerase
   3234..3458    +  polyA_signal   bGH poly(A) signal: bovine growth hormone polyadenylation signal
   3462..3483    +  promoter       SV40 promoter (fragment): SV40 enhancer and early promoter
   3504..3932    +  rep_origin     f1 ori (sequence partly withheld): f1 bacteriophage origin of replication; arrow indicates direction of (+) strand synthesis
   3946..4275    +  promoter       SV40 promoter: SV40 enhancer and early promoter
   4342..5133    +  CDS            neo: KKA2_KLEPN - Also known as kan, nptII. Experimental evidence at protein level: Swiss-Prot protein existence level 1. Resistance to kanamycin, neomycin, paromomycin, ribostamycin, butirosin and gentamicin B. From Klebsiella pneumoniae.
   5157..5315    +  CDS            ble (fragment): BLE_KLEPN - Experimental evidence at protein level: Swiss-Prot protein existence level 1. Binding protein with a strong affinity to the bleomycin family of antibiotics. Binds to CL990; an antimitotic-antibiotic compound. From Klebsiella pneumoniae.
   5310..5431    +  polyA_signal   SV40 poly(A) signal: SV40 polyadenylation signal
   5504..5520    -  protein_bind   lac operator: The lac repressor binds to the lac operator to inhibit transcription in E. coli. This inhibition can be relieved by adding lactose or isopropyl-β-D-thiogalactopyranoside (IPTG). lac repressor encoded by lacI
   5528..5558    -  promoter       lac promoter: promoter for the E. coli lac operon
   5573..5594    -  protein_bind   CAP binding site: CAP binding activates transcription in the presence of cAMP. E. coli catabolite activator protein
   5607..5699    -  CDS            lacI (fragment): lac repressor; lacI; The lac repressor binds to the lac operator to inhibit transcription in E. coli. This inhibition can be relieved by adding lactose or isopropyl-β-D-thiogalactopyranoside (IPTG).
   5882..6470    -  rep_origin     ori: high-copy-number ColE1/pMB1/pBR322/pUC origin of replication
   6641..7501    -  CDS            AmpR: β-lactamase; bla; confers resistance to ampicillin, carbenicillin, and related antibiotics
   7502..7606    -  promoter       AmpR promoter: bla
>Addgene plasmid #224735 | pcDNA3.1-HA-GTSE1-S724A | addgene full sequence | sequence record 448806 | Addgene NGS Result
GACGGATCGGGAGATCTCCCGATCCCCTATGGTGCACTCTCAGTACAATCTGCTCTGATGCCGCATAGTT
AAGCCAGTATCTGCTCCCTGCTTGTGTGTTGGAGGTCGCTGAGTAGTGCGCGAGCAAAATTTAAGCTACA
ACAAGGCAAGGCTTGACCGACAATTGCATGAAGAATCTGCTTAGGGTTAGGCGTTTTGCGCTGCTTCGCG
ATGTACGGGCCAGATATACGCGTTGACATTGATTATTGACTAGTTATTAATAGTAATCAATTACGGGGTC
ATTAGTTCATAGCCCATATATGGAGTTCCGCGTTACATAACTTACGGTAAATGGCCCGCCTGGCTGACCG
CCCAACGACCCCCGCCCATTGACGTCAATAATGACGTATGTTCCCATAGTAACGCCAATAGGGACTTTCC
ATTGACGTCAATGGGTGGAGTATTTACGGTAAACTGCCCACTTGGCAGTACATCAAGTGTATCATATGCC
AAGTACGCCCCCTATTGACGTCAATGACGGTAAATGGCCCGCCTGGCATTATGCCCAGTACATGACCTTA
TGGGACTTTCCTACTTGGCAGTACATCTACGTATTAGTCATCGCTATTACCATGGTGATGCGGTTTTGGC
AGTACATCAATGGGCGTGGATAGCGGTTTGACTCACGGGGATTTCCAAGTCTCCACCCCATTGACGTCAA
TGGGAGTTTGTTTTGGCACCAAAATCAACGGGACTTTCCAAAATGTCGTAACAACTCCGCCCCATTGACG
CAAATGGGCGGTAGGCGTGTACGGTGGGAGGTCTATATAAGCAGAGCTCTCTGGCTAACTAGAGAACCCA
CTGCTTACTGGCTTATCGAAATTAATACGACTCACTATAGGGAGACCCAAGCTTACCATGGCCTACCCCT
ACGACGTGCCCGACTACGCCTCCCTCGGATCCATGGAAGGAGGCGGCGGCCGCGATGAGCCTTCAGCCTG
CCGGGCAGGGGACGTGAACATGGATGACCCTAAGAAGGAAGACATTCTTCTTTTGGCCGATGAAAAATTT
GACTTCGATCTTTCATTGTCTTCTTCGAGTGCAAATGAAGATGATGAAGTCTTCTTCGGACCCTTTGGAC
ATAAAGAAAGATGTATTGCTGCCAGCTTGGAATTAAATAATCCGGTTCCCGAACAGCCTCCGTTGCCCAC
ATCTGAGAGTCCCTTTGCCTGGAGCCCTCTGGCCGGGGAGAAGTTCGTGGAGGTGTACAAAGAAGCTCAC
TTACTGGCTTTACACATTGAGAGCAGCAGCCGGAACCAGGCAGCCCAAGCTGCCAAGCCTGAAGACCCTC
GGAGCCAGGGCGTGGAAAGATTCATACAGGAGTCAAAATTAAAAATAAACCTCTTTGAGAAAGAAAAGGA
AATGAAGAAAAGCCCCACGTCTCTTAAAAGGGAGACATACTACCTGTCAGACAGCCCCTTGCTGGGGCCC
CCTGTGGGTGAGCCTCGGCTCTTGGCCTCCTCCCCGGCCCTGCCCAGCTCTGGTGCCCAGGCCCGCCTCA
CCCGGGCGCCGGGGCCTCCGCACTCTGCTCATGCTTTGCCCAGGGAATCATGCACTGCTCATGCTGCAAG
TCAGGCAGCGACTCAGAGGAAGCCCGGGACCAAATTGCTGCTGCCTCGAGCGGCCTCTGTTAGAGGAAGA
AGCATCCCTGGGGCTGCGGAGAAGCCCAAGAAAGAGATTCCAGCTAGTCCTTCCAGGACAAAAATCCCAG
CTGAGAAGGAATCCCACCGGGATGTTCTCCCTGACAAACCTGCCCCGGGTGCTGTCAATGTGCCGGCCGC
CGGAAGCCACTTGGGCCAGGGCAAGCGGGCGATCCCTGTTCCAAACAAGTTGGGGCTGAAGAAGACCCTG
TTAAAAGCACCCGGCTCTACCAGCAATCTCGCAAGGAAGTCCTCCTCGGGGCCTGTTTGGAGCGGGGCAT
CCAGTGCGTGCACATCCCCAGCAGTGGGCAAAGCTAAATCAAGTGAATTTGCAAGTATTCCTGCAAATAG
CTCCCGGCCTCTGTCAAACATCAGCAAGTCAGGCAGAATGGGACCCGCCATGCTGCGGCCAGCTCTGCCT
GCAGGCCCTGTGGGGGCATCCTCCTGGCAGGCCAAGCGGGTCGATGTTTCTGAGCTGGCAGCGGAGCAGC
TCACGGCACCCCCCTCAGCATCCCCCACCCAACCCCAGACTCCGGAAGGTGGCGGCCAGTGGCTGAACTC
CAGTTGCGCTTGGTCAGAATCTTCTCAATTGAATAAGACTAGAAGTATCAGACGGCGAGATTCCTGTCTA
AATTCCAAGACAAAGGTTATGCCTACTCCTACAAATCAATTTAAAATTCCTAAGTTTTCTATTGGTGACT
CCCCGGACAGCTCAACACCAAAGCTTTCGCGGGCACAGCGGCCGCAGTCGTGCACGTCAGTTGGCAGGGT
CACTGTCCACAGCACCCCGGTTAGACGCTCATCTGGGCCAGCACCACAAAGCCTGCTGAGCGCATGGCGT
GTGTCAGCCTTGCCCACACCCGCCAGCCGGCGCTGCTCTGGCCTTCCACCGATGACCCCCAAAACGATGC
CCAGGGCCGTGGGCTCTCCCCTGTGTGTGCCAGCTCGGAGACGTTCCTCTGAGCCCCGCAAGAACTCTGC
AATGAGAACTGAACCAACAAGGGAGAGCAACAGAAAGACAGATTCCAGGCTGGTGGATGTGTCCCCTGAC
AGGGGTTCTCCTCCTTCCCGTGTGCCTCAGGCACTTAACTTTTCTCCAGAGGAAAGCGATTCTACTTTCT
CCAAAAGTACTGCCACAGAAGTAGCTCGGGAGGAAGCCAAGCCGGGTGGAGATGCAGCCCCTAGTGAGGC
TCTTCTTGTAGATATCAAACTGGAACCACTCGCGGTCACTCCAGATGCTGCAAGCCAGCCCCTCATTGAC
CTTCCTCTCATCGACTTCTGCGATACCCCAGAAGCACACGTGGCTGTAGGATCTGAAAGCAGGCCTCTGA
TCGACCTCATGACAAACACTCCAGACATGAATAAAAATGTGGCCAAACCTTCACCGGTGGTGGGACAGCT
CATAGACCTGAGCTCCCCTCTGATCCAGCTGGCCCCTGAGGCTGACAAGGAGAACGTGGATTCCCCACTC
CTCAAGTTCTAAGTCGAGCATGCATCTAGAGGGCCCTATTCTATAGTGTCACCTAAATGCTAGAGCTCGC
TGATCAGCCTCGACTGTGCCTTCTAGTTGCCAGCCATCTGTTGTTTGCCCCTCCCCCGTGCCTTCCTTGA
CCCTGGAAGGTGCCACTCCCACTGTCCTTTCCTAATAAAATGAGGAAATTGCATCGCATTGTCTGAGTAG
GTGTCATTCTATTCTGGGGGGTGGGGTGGGGCAGGACAGCAAGGGGGAGGATTGGGAAGACAATAGCAGG
CATGCTGGGGATGCGGTGGGCTCTATGGCTTCTGAGGCGGAAAGAACCAGCTGGGGCTCTAGGGGGTATC
CCC
[124 nt withheld, positions 3504-3627]
C
[91 nt withheld, positions 3629-3719]
A
[49 nt withheld, positions 3721-3769]
CCTTTGACGTTGGAGTCCACGTTCTTT
[37 nt withheld, positions 3797-3833]
ACCCTATCTCGGTCTATTCTTTTGATTTATAAGGGATTTTGCCGATTTCGGCCTATTGGTTAAAAAATGA
GCTGATTTAACAAAAATTTAACGCGAATTAATTCTGTGGAATGTGTGTCAGTTAGGGTGTGGAAAGTCCC
CAGGCTCCCCAGCAGGCAGAAGTATGCAAAGCATGCATCTCAATTAGTCAGCAACCAGGTGTGGAAAGTC
CCCAGGCTCCCCAGCAGGCAGAAGTATGCAAAGCATGCATCTCAATTAGTCAGCAACCATAGTCCCGCCC
CTAACTCCGCCCATCCCGCCCCTAACTCCGCCCAGTTCCGCCCATTCTCCGCCCCATGGCTGACTAATTT
TTTTTATTTATGCAGAGGCCGAGGCCGCCTCTGCCTCTGAGCTATTCCAGAAGTAGTGAGGAGGCTTTTT
TGGAGGCCTAGGCTTTTGCAAAAAGCTCCCGGGAGCTTGTATATCCATTTTCGGATCTGATCAAGAGACA
GGATGAGGATCGTTTCGCATGATTGAACAAGATGGATTGCACGCAGGTTCTCCGGCCGCTTGGGTGGAGA
GGCTATTCGGCTATGACTGGGCACAACAGACAATCGGCTGCTCTGATGCCGCCGTGTTCCGGCTGTCAGC
GCAGGGGCGCCCGGTTCTTTTTGTCAAGACCGACCTGTCCGGTGCCCTGAATGAACTGCAGGACGAGGCA
GCGCGGCTATCGTGGCTGGCCACGACGGGCGTTCCTTGCGCAGCTGTGCTCGACGTTGTCACTGAAGCGG
GAAGGGACTGGCTGCTATTGGGCGAAGTGCCGGGGCAGGATCTCCTGTCATCTCACCTTGCTCCTGCCGA
GAAAGTATCCATCATGGCTGATGCAATGCGGCGGCTGCATACGCTTGATCCGGCTACCTGCCCATTCGAC
CACCAAGCGAAACATCGCATCGAGCGAGCACGTACTCGGATGGAAGCCGGTCTTGTCGATCAGGATGATC
TGGACGAAGAGCATCAGGGGCTCGCGCCAGCCGAACTGTTCGCCAGGCTCAAGGCGCGCATGCCCGACGG
CGAGGATCTCGTCGTGACCCATGGCGATGCCTGCTTGCCGAATATCATGGTGGAAAATGGCCGCTTTTCT
GGATTCATCGACTGTGGCCGGCTGGGTGTGGCGGACCGCTATCAGGACATAGCGTTGGCTACCCGTGATA
TTGCTGAAGAGCTTGGCGGCGAATGGGCTGACCGCTTCCTCGTGCTTTACGGTATCGCCGCTCCCGATTC
GCAGCGCATCGCCTTCTATCGCCTTCTTGACGAGTTCTTCTGAGCGGGACTCTGGGGTTCGAAATGACCG
ACCAAGCGACGCCCAACCTGCCATCACGAGATTTCGATTCCACCGCCGCCTTCTATGAAAGGTTGGGCTT
CGGAATCGTTTTCCGGGACGCCGGCTGGATGATCCTCCAGCGCGGGGATCTCATGCTGGAGTTCTTCGCC
CACCCCAACTTGTTTATTGCAGCTTATAATGGTTACAAATAAAGCAATAGCATCACAAATTTCACAAATA
AAGCATTTTTTTCACTGCATTCTAGTTGTGGTTTGTCCAAACTCATCAATGTATCTTATCATGTCTGTAT
ACCGTCGACCTCTAGCTAGAGCTTGGCGTAATCATGGTCATAGCTGTTTCCTGTGTGAAATTGTTATCCG
CTCACAATTCCACACAACATACGAGCCGGAAGCATAAAGTGTAAAGCCTGGGGTGCCTAATGAGTGAGCT
AACTCACATTAATTGCGTTGCGCTCACTGCCCGCTTTCCAGTCGGGAAACCTGTCGTGCCAGCTGCATTA
ATGAATCGGCCAACGCGCGGGGAGAGGCGGTTTGCGTATTGGGCGCTCTTCCGCTTCCTCGCTCACTGAC
TCGCTGCGCTCGGTCGTTCGGCTGCGGCGAGCGGTATCAGCTCACTCAAAGGCGGTAATACGGTTATCCA
CAGAATCAGGGGATAACGCAGGAAAGAACATGTGAGCAAAAGGCCAGCAAAAGGCCAGGAACCGTAAAAA
GGCCGCGTTGCTGGCGTTTTTCCATAGGCTCCGCCCCCCTGACGAGCATCACAAAAATCGACGCTCAAGT
CAGAGGTGGCGAAACCCGACAGGACTATAAAGATACCAGGCGTTTCCCCCTGGAAGCTCCCTCGTGCGCT
CTCCTGTTCCGACCCTGCCGCTTACCGGATACCTGTCCGCCTTTCTCCCTTCGGGAAGCGTGGCGCTTTC
TCATAGCTCACGCTGTAGGTATCTCAGTTCGGTGTAGGTCGTTCGCTCCAAGCTGGGCTGTGTGCACGAA
CCCCCCGTTCAGCCCGACCGCTGCGCCTTATCCGGTAACTATCGTCTTGAGTCCAACCCGGTAAGACACG
ACTTATCGCCACTGGCAGCAGCCACTGGTAACAGGATTAGCAGAGCGAGGTATGTAGGCGGTGCTACAGA
GTTCTTGAAGTGGTGGCCTAACTACGGCTACACTAGAAGAACAGTATTTGGTATCTGCGCTCTGCTGAAG
CCAGTTACCTTCGGAAAAAGAGTTGGTAGCTCTTGATCCGGCAAACAAACCACCGCTGGTAGCGGTGGTT
TTTTTGTTTGCAAGCAGCAGATTACGCGCAGAAAAAAAGGATCTCAAGAAGATCCTTTGATCTTTTCTAC
GGGGTCTGACGCTCAGTGGAACGAAAACTCACGTTAAGGGATTTTGGTCATGAGATTATCAAAAAGGATC
TTCACCTAGATCCTTTTAAATTAAAAATGAAGTTTTAAATCAATCTAAAGTATATATGAGTAAACTTGGT
CTGACAGTTACCAATGCTTAATCAGTGAGGCACCTATCTCAGCGATCTGTCTATTTCGTTCATCCATAGT
TGCCTGACTCCCCGTCGTGTAGATAACTACGATACGGGAGGGCTTACCATCTGGCCCCAGTGCTGCAATG
ATACCGCGAGACCCACGCTCACCGGCTCCAGATTTATCAGCAATAAACCAGCCAGCCGGAAGGGCCGAGC
GCAGAAGTGGTCCTGCAACTTTATCCGCCTCCATCCAGTCTATTAATTGTTGCCGGGAAGCTAGAGTAAG
TAGTTCGCCAGTTAATAGTTTGCGCAACGTTGTTGCCATTGCTACAGGCATCGTGGTGTCACGCTCGTCG
TTTGGTATGGCTTCATTCAGCTCCGGTTCCCAACGATCAAGGCGAGTTACATGATCCCCCATGTTGTGCA
AAAAAGCGGTTAGCTCCTTCGGTCCTCCGATCGTTGTCAGAAGTAAGTTGGCCGCAGTGTTATCACTCAT
GGTTATGGCAGCACTGCATAATTCTCTTACTGTCATGCCATCCGTAAGATGCTTTTCTGTGACTGGTGAG
TACTCAACCAAGTCATTCTGAGAATAGTGTATGCGGCGACCGAGTTGCTCTTGCCCGGCGTCAATACGGG
ATAATACCGCGCCACATAGCAGAACTTTAAAAGTGCTCATCATTGGAAAACGTTCTTCGGGGCGAAAACT
CTCAAGGATCTTACCGCTGTTGAGATCCAGTTCGATGTAACCCACTCGTGCACCCAACTGATCTTCAGCA
TCTTTTACTTTCACCAGCGTTTCTGGGTGAGCAAAAACAGGAAGGCAAAATGCCGCAAAAAAGGGAATAA
GGGCGACACGGAAATGTTGAATACTCATACTCTTCCTTTTTCAATATTATTGAAGCATTTATCAGGGTTA
TTGTCTCATGAGCGGATACATATTTGAATGTATTTAGAAAAATAAACAAATAGGGGTTCCGCGCACATTT
CCCCGAAAAGTGCCACCTGACGTC
